Addgene plasmid #128363: pPEE20
Purpose: (Empty Backbone) Dominant marker in Cryptococcus neoformans. Targets DNA constructs to a Safe Haven Site 4, a small gene-free region. Contains the amdS2 counterselectable marker.
Depositing lab: James Fraser. Depositing organization: University of Queensland. Publication: amdS as a dominant recyclable marker in Cryptococcus neoformans. Erpf PE, Stephenson CJ, Fraser JA. Fungal Genet Biol. 2019 Jun 17;131:103241. doi: 10.1016/j.fgb.2019.103241. PubMed 31220607.
Backbone
  Vector backbone: pBlueScript II SK(-)
  Backbone manufacturer: Stratagene
  Vector type: Unspecified
  Selectable markers: Acetamide, Fluoroacetamide
Growth in bacteria
  Bacterial resistance: Ampicillin, 100 μg/mL
  Growth temperature: 37°C
  Growth strain: DH5alpha
  Copy number: High Copy
Gene/Insert
  Gene/Insert name: Acetamidase (amdS)
  Species: Synthetic
  Promoter: TEF1
  Cloning method: Gibson Cloning
Terms and licenses: Academic/Nonprofit Terms; Industry Terms: Not Available to Industry
Depositor comments: Contains the Safe Haven Site 4 sequence (CNAG_06526 - CNAG_06527) in the backbone of pBluescript II SK- to enable integration into the C. neoformans genome via homologous recombination, in addition to a linker sequence containing multiple rare-cutting restriction enzyme cut sites to facilitate linearization prior to biolistic transformation. Importantly, as the Safe Haven and marker fragments were inserted into the pBluescript II SK- backbone in place of the f1 origin of replication, each plasmid still retains the original multicloning site and blue/white screening capabilities. Linearization of the safe haven constructs is made possible by the inclusion of a linker containing cut sites for three rare cutting restriction enzymes, BaeI, AscI and PacI. To use the vectors, the gene of interest is subcloned into the standard pBluescript II SK- multicloning site.
How to cite: pPEE20 was a gift from James Fraser (Addgene plasmid # 128363 ; http://n2t.net/addgene:128363 ; RRID:Addgene_128363)
