[The description below was written by a language model from this plasmid's Addgene catalogue record and pLannotate feature annotations shown in this document.]
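Description:
pPEE20 is an empty-backbone integration vector for the fungal pathogen Cryptococcus neoformans, built on pBluescript II SK(-). In E. coli it is maintained as a high-copy plasmid through the ColE1/pUC-type origin and selected with ampicillin via the β-lactamase gene. The Cryptococcus-specific elements were inserted by Gibson cloning in place of the f1 phage origin, of which only short remnants are annotated. As a result, the original pBluescript multiple cloning site, its flanking T3 and T7 promoters, and the lac promoter/operator with lacZα remain intact, so blue/white screening of inserts is still available.

The fungal payload has two parts. The first is an acetamidase (amdS) marker, listed as synthetic and called amdS2, expressed from a TEF1 promoter; the feature table identifies the coding sequence as matching the Aspergillus nidulans acetamidase. It acts as a dominant marker because it allows growth on acetamide, and it is counterselectable because expressing cells are killed by fluoroacetamide, which allows the marker to be recycled. The second part is the Safe Haven Site 4 sequence, a small gene-free region between CNAG_06526 and CNAG_06527, which directs homologous recombination into the C. neoformans genome. It carries a linker with BaeI, AscI and PacI rare-cutter sites for linearizing the plasmid before biolistic transformation. Neither the safe haven sequence nor the TEF1 promoter is annotated in the automated feature table; they presumably lie in the unannotated stretches around amdS.

In use, a gene of interest is subcloned into the multiple cloning site and the linearized construct is targeted to the safe haven, for applications such as complementation or transgene expression without disrupting neighbouring genes.
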