Features (pLannotate 1.2.2; 14 found; start..end, strand, type, name):
    765..781     -  rep_origin     f1 ori (fragment): f1 bacteriophage origin of replication; arrow indicates direction of (+) strand synthesis
    808..912     +  promoter       AmpR promoter: bla
    913..1773    +  CDS            AmpR: β-lactamase; bla; confers resistance to ampicillin, carbenicillin, and related antibiotics
   1944..2532    +  rep_origin     ori: high-copy-number ColE1/pMB1/pBR322/pUC origin of replication
   2715..2807    +  CDS            lacI (fragment): lac repressor; lacI; The lac repressor binds to the lac operator to inhibit transcription in E. coli. This inhibition can be relieved by adding lactose or isopropyl-β-D-thiogalactopyranoside (IPTG).
   2820..2841    +  protein_bind   CAP binding site: CAP binding activates transcription in the presence of cAMP. E. coli catabolite activator protein
   2856..2886    +  promoter       lac promoter: promoter for the E. coli lac operon
   2894..2910    +  protein_bind   lac operator: The lac repressor binds to the lac operator to inhibit transcription in E. coli. This inhibition can be relieved by adding lactose or isopropyl-β-D-thiogalactopyranoside (IPTG). lac repressor encoded by lacI
   2955..2973    +  promoter       T3 promoter: promoter for bacteriophage T3 RNA polymerase
   2986..3093    +  misc_feature   MCS: pBluescript multiple cloning site
   3102..3120    -  promoter       T7 promoter: promoter for bacteriophage T7 RNA polymerase
   3128..3283    +  CDS            lacZα (fragment): LacZα fragment of β-galactosidase; lacZ fragment
   3287..3418    -  rep_origin     M13 ori (fragment): M13 bacteriophage origin of replication; arrow indicates direction of (+) strand synthesis
   4654..6300    +  CDS            amdS: acetamidase from Aspergillus nidulans; amdS; confers ability to process acetamide for selection in fungal cells
>Addgene plasmid #128363 | pPEE20 | addgene full sequence | sequence record 254548 | Addgene NGS Result
TTCGACACAAATGCATGTGTATCTCCACATCCATCCCTCACTAACCAACCCAATGTCATCATGTAGCTGT
GACTCTGCCATGTGCAGTCATATAATAAAAAGTTACATTGTTACATCTCCCTGCGTTTATAGGGGACACA
TTGACTGTCTGCTGAATGCTATCTTTGGTGATGTAAATACCAGAAACCCCCATATCCCCGCCATTGTTTA
CTTCATGTATGCATATTACGTCTACCCTGAAGCTGCAACGAATCCCAATCCAAACCTATGAACATGAAGG
CGAAAATCATAGTATGAATGTTGTGGGGTATATGGCATAGCACGATCAATCTGATAAATATTAACACGGG
CCAAACGGTTGCATCGCATTCTATCTACTTCAACTGCTACGTCTTTGGTGTGTTTGTTGCTCTACAGACG
ACCCATGTTTCCCAGTACACAGGACCTCCTTCATTATGTCACCTTTTGTCTTCATCCTTGCCTTCCTCCC
ATCCTCGTTCCTTCCTCTCCTGCAAAAATTCCTTTTTAAAAGAACAGCCTGCGCGTTTGGTGGACTTGTA
ATCCCTCCAATAAAACATTCAACGGCATAGTCGTAAACAAGAATGTTCACCTCCTGATTTCCTCACATTC
CTTCGCCAGCTCTGTGAGGTCAAAGAGTTCGTCAATAGGAAGACGCCGACCAAAATAAAGACTTGATGTG
CGGTAAGGTGCTGGGAGGGCCAGGCTTGGTACGAAGGGCTGGAAGAGAGTATTTAAATAGGCCTGCCGCT
ACAGGGCGCGTCAGGTGGCACTTTTCGGGGAAATGTGCGCGGAACCCCTATTTGTTTATTTTTCTAAATA
CATTCAAATATGTATCCGCTCATGAGACAATAACCCTGATAAATGCTTCAATAATATTGAAAAAGGAAGA
GTATGAGTATTCAACATTTCCGTGTCGCCCTTATTCCCTTTTTTGCGGCATTTTGCCTTCCTGTTTTTGC
TCACCCAGAAACGCTGGTGAAAGTAAAAGATGCTGAAGATCAGTTGGGTGCACGAGTGGGTTACATCGAA
CTGGATCTCAACAGCGGTAAGATCCTTGAGAGTTTTCGCCCCGAAGAACGTTTTCCAATGATGAGCACTT
TTAAAGTTCTGCTATGTGGCGCGGTATTATCCCGTATTGACGCCGGGCAAGAGCAACTCGGTCGCCGCAT
ACACTATTCTCAGAATGACTTGGTTGAGTACTCACCAGTCACAGAAAAGCATCTTACGGATGGCATGACA
GTAAGAGAATTATGCAGTGCTGCCATAACCATGAGTGATAACACTGCGGCCAACTTACTTCTGACAACGA
TCGGAGGACCGAAGGAGCTAACCGCTTTTTTGCACAACATGGGGGATCATGTAACTCGCCTTGATCGTTG
GGAACCGGAGCTGAATGAAGCCATACCAAACGACGAGCGTGACACCACGATGCCTGTAGCAATGGCAACA
ACGTTGCGCAAACTATTAACTGGCGAACTACTTACTCTAGCTTCCCGGCAACAATTAATAGACTGGATGG
AGGCGGATAAAGTTGCAGGACCACTTCTGCGCTCGGCCCTTCCGGCTGGCTGGTTTATTGCTGATAAATC
TGGAGCCGGTGAGCGTGGGTCTCGCGGTATCATTGCAGCACTGGGGCCAGATGGTAAGCCCTCCCGTATC
GTAGTTATCTACACGACGGGGAGTCAGGCAACTATGGATGAACGAAATAGACAGATCGCTGAGATAGGTG
CCTCACTGATTAAGCATTGGTAACTGTCAGACCAAGTTTACTCATATATACTTTAGATTGATTTAAAACT
TCATTTTTAATTTAAAAGGATCTAGGTGAAGATCCTTTTTGATAATCTCATGACCAAAATCCCTTAACGT
GAGTTTTCGTTCCACTGAGCGTCAGACCCCGTAGAAAAGATCAAAGGATCTTCTTGAGATCCTTTTTTTC
TGCGCGTAATCTGCTGCTTGCAAACAAAAAAACCACCGCTACCAGCGGTGGTTTGTTTGCCGGATCAAGA
GCTACCAACTCTTTTTCCGAAGGTAACTGGCTTCAGCAGAGCGCAGATACCAAATACTGTTCTTCTAGTG
TAGCCGTAGTTAGGCCACCACTTCAAGAACTCTGTAGCACCGCCTACATACCTCGCTCTGCTAATCCTGT
TACCAGTGGCTGCTGCCAGTGGCGATAAGTCGTGTCTTACCGGGTTGGACTCAAGACGATAGTTACCGGA
TAAGGCGCAGCGGTCGGGCTGAACGGGGGGTTCGTGCACACAGCCCAGCTTGGAGCGAACGACCTACACC
GAACTGAGATACCTACAGCGTGAGCTATGAGAAAGCGCCACGCTTCCCGAAGGGAGAAAGGCGGACAGGT
ATCCGGTAAGCGGCAGGGTCGGAACAGGAGAGCGCACGAGGGAGCTTCCAGGGGGAAACGCCTGGTATCT
TTATAGTCCTGTCGGGTTTCGCCACCTCTGACTTGAGCGTCGATTTTTGTGATGCTCGTCAGGGGGGCGG
AGCCTATGGAAAAACGCCAGCAACGCGGCCTTTTTACGGTTCCTGGCCTTTTGCTGGCCTTTTGCTCACA
TGTTCTTTCCTGCGTTATCCCCTGATTCTGTGGATAACCGTATTACCGCCTTTGAGTGAGCTGATACCGC
TCGCCGCAGCCGAACGACCGAGCGCAGCGAGTCAGTGAGCGAGGAAGCGGAAGAGCGCCCAATACGCAAA
CCGCCTCTCCCCGCGCGTTGGCCGATTCATTAATGCAGCTGGCACGACAGGTTTCCCGACTGGAAAGCGG
GCAGTGAGCGCAACGCAATTAATGTGAGTTAGCTCACTCATTAGGCACCCCAGGCTTTACACTTTATGCT
TCCGGCTCGTATGTTGTGTGGAATTGTGAGCGGATAACAATTTCACACAGGAAACAGCTATGACCATGAT
TACGCCAAGCGCGCAATTAACCCTCACTAAAGGGAACAAAAGCTGGAGCTCCACCGCGGTGGCGGCCGCT
CTAGAACTAGTGGATCCCCCGGGCTGCAGGAATTCGATATCAAGCTTATCGATACCGTCGACCTCGAGGG
GGGGCCCGGTACCCAATTCGCCCTATAGTGAGTCGTATTACGCGCGCTCACTGGCCGTCGTTTTACAACG
TCGTGACTGGGAAAACCCTGGCGTTACCCAACTTAATCGCCTTGCAGCACATCCCCCTTTCGCCAGCTGG
CGTAATAGCGAAGAGGCCCGCACCGATCGCCCTTCCCAACAGTTGCGCAGCCTGAATGGCGAATGGAAAT
TGTAAGCGTTAATATTTTGTTAAAATTCGCGTTAAATTTTTGTTAAATCAGCTCATTTTTTTAACCAATA
GGCCGAAATCGGCAAAATCCCTTATAAATCAAAAGAATAGACCGAGATAGGGTTGAGTCCATGGCGGCCG
CCATTCTATGCTATACGGTACAAGATTGTGGCTACTATGCAAGCTCCATAGCGAATGATCTTACACTGAC
CTTGTCGACCGTTCTGAATGATTAACAATGGTCGCAAGTGTGGTTGACCCACCTGCGGGCGCTTCTTAAC
TATCTATCATCGGTATGTCAAGTATCACACCCTTTAAACAAAAGAATAAGAGCATAATACAGCAGTCTCA
TCATGGCAACCCTTCGCGCAATGTACAAAAAGCAGCCAGAAGCCCCCACGCACAAGCAATAATGTCGTGT
TCTACCCTGCCATGAACAAGCGTCATGGCCATTAGCGAACGCCCCAATATTCAGCCCCATTCGCCAAGCA
AGTTGCCTCGCCCCCTTCCCAGAAGATCATGGGCATCTCGTCTTCTTCTAATTTCGCATTTTGTGAAGCT
CCATTCATGCACGTCGGCTTCTGGACGACTCTTATCATATGCATTGGCCTGCTCGGTGTGAGGATGAGCC
ACTCCCACATGTTTAGACGGCAGGGGCCTCTTGCCACCCGTTGAATTTTTGGTGCGAAGACGTGCCTGGG
AACGACCTCCACTTTAAATTTCTCCGTTGTTGCGGTCGCTCCATCCTCCTCACATTTCTTGCCTCCTAAG
TCCCATGTGCCACACTCGGTGAAAAACGGAGTTTGATACGGATGAAATTTCCAGTGAGCTTTTCACATTC
TGGAGGTTTCGAAAAAAATTGTGGGATTTTCTGAATTAATCCGAGAATCCGCCCTGCCCATCAACCGGAA
AGAATTAAATCCCTCGCACATTCCTTTCTCCCACCACCTTCTTTATCTCTACATTCTTTAACCAAAACAC
CTAGGTGAGTACCCAAAGTCTTTTGACACCTTTGAAAATCCGCGCCAGTCGTAGGGCACGTAAAACAATT
CTCGCTGGTGGCTTCTGCAGGTGAAGTCGGGGCAGAGTGGAGCTGAGCATGGTCGACCACCCACATCATT
CTGTCTTGTTTTTGGCGATGTCTTCCATGCTTTTGCCCTCATCTGTTGCGTCGACTGCAGAGTACTGTTT
TGCCACTACTGAGCTCAACATGGGCTTGTGTGTGGTGAAGAAAAAAATTTGGTGGCTCTTGAAAATTTTC
AACCCATCGGATACATGCCCTTCCAACTCACAACGCCCTAACACTTTATTGTCCTATCATTGCCTCTTCG
CACATGCTAACGATCTCCACAGAAAACTTCAAAATGCCTCAATCCTGGGAAGAACTGGCCGCTGATAAGC
GCGCCCGCCTCGCAAAAACCATCCCTGATGAATGGAAAGTCCAGACGCTGCCTGCGGAAGACAGCGTTAT
TGATTTCCCAAAGAAATCGGGGATCCTTTCAGAGGCCGAACTGAAGATCACAGAGGCCTCCGCTGCAGAT
CTTGTGTCCAAGCTGGCGGCCGGAGAGTTGACCTCGGTGGAAGTTACGCTAGCATTCTGTAAACGGGCAG
CAATCGCCCAGCAGTTAACAAACTGCGCCCACGAGTTCTTCCCTGACGCCGCTCTCGCGCAGGCAAGGGA
ACTCGATGAATACTACGCAAAGCACAAGAGACCCGTTGGTCCACTCCATGGCCTCCCCATCTCTCTCAAA
GACCAGCTTCGAGTCAAGGGCTACGAAACATCAATGGGCTACATCTCATGGCTAAACAAGTACGACGAAG
GGGACTCGGTTCTGACAACCATGCTCCGCAAAGCCGGTGCCGTCTTCTACGTCAAGACCTCTGTCCCGCA
GACCCTGATGGTCTGCGAGACAGTCAACAACATCATCGGGCGCACCGTCAACCCACGCAACAAGAACTGG
TCGTGCGGCGGCAGTTCCGGTGGTGAGGGTGCGATCGTTGGGATTCGTGGTGGCGTCATCGGTGTAGGAA
CGGATATCGGTGGCTCGATTCGAGTGCCGGCCGCGTTCAACTTCCTGTACGGTCTAAGGCCGAGTCATGG
GCGGCTGCCGTATGCAAAGATGGCGAACAGCATGGAGGGTCAGGAGACGGTGCACAGCGTTGTCGGGCCG
ATTACGCACTCTGTTGAGGACCTCCGCCTCTTCACCAAATCCGTCCTCGGTCAGGAGCCATGGAAATACG
ACTCCAAGGTCATCCCCATGCCCTGGCGCCAGTCCGAGTCGGACATTATTGCCTCCAAGATCAAGAACGG
CGGGCTCAATATCGGCTACTACAACTTCGACGGCAATGTCCTTCCACACCCTCCTATCCTGCGCGGCGTG
GAAACCACCGTCGCCGCACTCGCCAAAGCCGGTCACACCGTGACCCCGTGGACGCCATACAAGCACGATT
TCGGCCACGATCTCATCTCCCATATCTACGCGGCTGACGGCAGCGCCGACGTAATGCGCGATATCAGTGC
ATCCGGCGAGCCGGCGATTCCAAATATCAAAGACCTACTGAACCCGAACATCAAAGCTGTTAACATGAAC
GAGCTCTGGGACACGCATCTCCAGAAGTGGAATTACCAGATGGAGTACCTTGAGAAATGGCGGGAGGCTG
AAGAAAAGGCCGGGAAGGAACTGGACGCCATCATCGCGCCGATTACGCCTACCGCTGCGGTACGGCATGA
CCAGTTCCGGTACTATGGGTATGCCTCTGTGATCAACCTGCTGGATTTCACGAGCGTGGTTGTTCCGGTT
ACCTTTGCGGATAAGAACATCGATAAGAAGAATGAGAGTTTCAAGGCGGTTAGTGAGCTTGATGCCCTCG
TGCAGGAAGAGTATGATCCGGAGGCGTACCATGGGGCACCGGTTGCAGTGCAGGTTATCGGACGGAGACT
CAGTGAAGAGAGGACGTTGGCGATTGCAGAGGAAGTGGGGAAGTTGCTGGGAAATGTGGTGACTCCATAG
AAGGTTGAGCGCGTAATAGTGGGTTGGTCTTGTCTCTATCCATTCATCTGTGAGACATACTGATTTCAAC
TTTTTCATCAGATAATAAGGATGGTGTGAGATAAGCAAGGCTGGGTTATGAGGTTTGGGACTAGATGGTG
TTTCGCGTCTAAAGGTGAGTCTTCGTTGGTTCAATCACATTGATCTGATCGCTGATCAATTGTCAGCCTC
TGAATGTGCTCTTGAAGAAAATGGTTGTCTGTAAGAATCCAGAACCAAAAACGGTCATTTCAAGTATGTA
TCCTCCGTGAAGTTCCTTTAGCTCTTGCTAATATTGGACTTTAGCGTGCTTTAGCCAAAGACAGGGTCGC
GAGGTTAAGAGGATGGGCCAGGAAAAATCTAAGTTAGATTTGTCACACAAAGAAAAAGATTGTCTCAGTT
TTGGTTTTGTTTGGTTTGATTTATGCATAGGAAATATTTATGATCGAAATCACTCATTTCCTGCTTCGTA
AATATCATCTACTATATGCTTCGTAAATGTCCATCTCCTACATATTGTGGATATGATAAATGCAATCCTC
TCGTCTACACTCTCGGCTTATGCCTTTGTCTTCTTTGCGCTCCTTTTAGCCTTCTTTTTATTCCTAGTCT
TCAAGCCCATCTACGTAAAGGGGGTTAACGAGAGCATTTAGTCTAGAAGGGAACAAGGGACTTACCAATC
AGCAACAATCACAGCTATCCCTTTCTCCTAATGCCATTTCAAGGTATACTTCTCATGCGCAACGCCGCAA
CTCCCATTAACTTCTCTTCCTCAACTGATCCCTCTTCTCCTCACTCATCTTCAATAACCCGTCCGTAAAA
CCGGTTCTTACAATGAGGATATCTCCTGGCTGAATGTTGACTTGTGCAGTGTCATTCTTCGGCACATGCA
ATGAGGGTGCAGAGTGAAGGCTCGTTGGCTCGTGTTAATCCACGCACGCCGCAAGGTAGGCAACGAAAGC
CGTAGCTGCTATTACTATTTTCATCTAGGACGCTTCCCTTCGATAACTCCCGTTCTCATTCTTCCCTCTC
TCTCTACCTTCCCAGTACTCACCGTCTCCTCCATTCATGCAATTCCTGCTGTGAAAACCCTCGCTCCGCC
CTCACTTCCCTAATGGCCCCTTCCGAAGTAAGAAAAGCTATTTCCGACTCCTCACTCTCACCCGCATCAT
ATCGAGCCCTCCGCGAGGATTAGAAATTCCCTCGTGACGACCCCATTGCATACGGCGGCCACCTTAAAAA
CAAAGACCGACCATATCCCCTCTCTCTCCATCCCTTTCAGTACGATACCAACCACCATATGATTCCTTTC
ATTAGATTGTCGTCTTTCCTCCCCGTCGCACGAATTCCTTCCACGATTTGACTGCCGCCACCGTTAATTA
ATTAACACAAGTATCGTGGCGCGCC
